Addgene plasmid #178135: MATR3_Halo_C_allele
Purpose: Donor vector for endogenous tagging of human MATR3 at the C-terminus with halotag
Depositing lab: iPSC Neurodegenerative Disease Initiative (iNDI) & Michael Ward. Depositing organization: National Institute of Neurological Disorders and Strokes (NINDS).
Backbone
  Vector backbone: pUC57-BsaI-Free
  Vector type: Donor vector
Growth in bacteria
  Bacterial resistance: Ampicillin, 100 μg/mL
  Growth temperature: 37°C
  Growth strain: DH5alpha
  Copy number: High Copy
Gene/Insert
  Gene/Insert name: Halotag (alt name: MATR3)
  Species: H. sapiens (human)
  Entrez Gene: MATR3 (a.k.a. ALS21, MPD2, VCPDM)
  Cloning method: Unknown
Terms and licenses: Academic/Nonprofit Terms; Industry Terms: Not Available to Industry
How to cite: MATR3_Halo_C_allele was a gift from iPSC Neurodegenerative Disease Initiative (iNDI) & Michael Ward (Addgene plasmid # 178135 ; http://n2t.net/addgene:178135 ; RRID:Addgene_178135)
