[The description below was written by a language model from this plasmid's Addgene catalogue record and pLannotate feature annotations shown in this document.]
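Description:
MATR3_Halo_C_allele is a homology-directed repair donor plasmid built on the pUC57-BsaI-Free cloning backbone, intended for knocking a HaloTag coding sequence into the endogenous human MATR3 locus so that the native protein is expressed as a C-terminal HaloTag fusion. It is a 4,442 nt bacterial plasmid propagated at high copy in E. coli from a ColE1/pUC-type origin and selected with ampicillin through the β-lactamase gene and its own promoter. The remaining annotated backbone elements (fragments of lacZα, lacI, rop and bom, plus the lac promoter, operator and CAP binding site) are remnants of the pUC cloning region and have no role in the tagging function.

The only payload feature detected is a roughly 875 nt open reading frame annotated as dhaA, the bacterial haloalkane dehalogenase from which HaloTag was engineered; this corresponds to the HaloTag insert named in the catalogue entry. HaloTag binds chloroalkane ligands covalently, allowing the tagged protein to be labelled with fluorescent dyes, captured on affinity resins, or targeted with other functionalised ligands. The tag is flanked on each side by several hundred unannotated nucleotides lying between it and the lacZα and lac promoter remnants; these are plausibly the MATR3 homology arms expected in a donor of this type, but the feature table does not identify them, nor does it show any linker, mammalian promoter or selection cassette. Expression of the fusion would therefore presumably depend on the endogenous MATR3 regulatory sequences after integration. The record does not specify the nuclease or guide RNA to be paired with the donor. MATR3 is also known as ALS21, and the plasmid comes from an iPSC neurodegenerative disease resource, which suggests use in studying the endogenous protein in human iPSC-derived models.
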