Features (pLannotate 1.2.2; 11 found; start..end, strand, type, name):
    500..1360    -  CDS            AmpR: β-lactamase; bla; confers resistance to ampicillin, carbenicillin, and related antibiotics
   1361..1465    -  promoter       AmpR promoter: bla
   1560..1595    +  CDS            rop (fragment): Rop protein, which maintains plasmids at low copy number; rop
   1697..1796    +  misc_feature   bom (fragment): basis of mobility region from pBR322
   1802..1959    -  CDS            lacZα (fragment): LacZα fragment of β-galactosidase; lacZ fragment
   2436..3311    +  CDS            dhaA: DHAA_PSEPV - Experimental evidence at protein level: Swiss-Prot protein existence level 1. Catalyzes hydrolytic cleavage of carbon-halogen bonds in halogenated aliphatic compounds, leading to the formation of the corresponding primary alcohols, halide ions and protons. Has a broad substrate specificity, as it is able to dehalogenate mono- and di- chlorinated and brominated alkanes (up to at least C10), and the two isomers of 1,3-dichloropropene to 3-chloroallyl alcohol; the highest activity was found with 1,2-dibromoethane, while no activity was observed with the analog 1,2-dichloroethane. Fro
   3805..3821    -  protein_bind   lac operator: The lac repressor binds to the lac operator to inhibit transcription in E. coli. This inhibition can be relieved by adding lactose or isopropyl-β-D-thiogalactopyranoside (IPTG). lac repressor encoded by lacI
   3829..3859    -  promoter       lac promoter: promoter for the E. coli lac operon
   3874..3895    -  protein_bind   CAP binding site: CAP binding activates transcription in the presence of cAMP. E. coli catabolite activator protein
   3908..4000    -  CDS            lacI (fragment): lac repressor; lacI; The lac repressor binds to the lac operator to inhibit transcription in E. coli. This inhibition can be relieved by adding lactose or isopropyl-β-D-thiogalactopyranoside (IPTG).
   4183..329     -  rep_origin     ori (across the origin): high-copy-number ColE1/pMB1/pBR322/pUC origin of replication
>Addgene plasmid #178135 | MATR3_Halo_C_allele | addgene full sequence | sequence record 349371 | Addgene NGS Result
AACCCCCCGTTCAGCCCGACCGCTGCGCCTTATCCGGTAACTATCGTCTTGAGTCCAACCCGGTAAGACA
CGACTTATCGCCACTGGCAGCAGCCACTGGTAACAGGATTAGCAGAGCGAGGTATGTAGGCGGTGCTACA
GAGTTCTTGAAGTGGTGGCCTAACTACGGCTACACTAGAAGAACAGTATTTGGTATCTGCGCTCTGCTGA
AGCCAGTTACCTTCGGAAAAAGAGTTGGTAGCTCTTGATCCGGCAAACAAACCACCGCTGGTAGCGGTGG
TTTTTTTGTTTGCAAGCAGCAGATTACGCGCAGAAAAAAAGGATCTCAAGAAGATCCTTTGATCTTTTCT
ACGGGGTCTGACGCTCAGTGGAACGAAAACTCACGTTAAGGGATTTTGGTCATGAGATTATCAAAAAGGA
TCTTCACCTAGATCCTTTTAAATTAAAAATGAAGTTTTAAATCAATCTAAAGTATATATGAGTAAACTTG
GTCTGACAGTTACCAATGCTTAATCAGTGAGGCACCTATCTCAGCGATCTGTCTATTTCGTTCATCCATA
GTTGCCTGACTCCCCGTCGTGTAGATAACTACGATACGGGAGGGCTTACCATCTGGCCCCAGTGCTGCAA
TGATACCGCGAGATCCACGCTCACCGGCTCCAGATTTATCAGCAATAAACCAGCCAGCCGGAAGGGCCGA
GCGCAGAAGTGGTCCTGCAACTTTATCCGCCTCCATCCAGTCTATTAATTGTTGCCGGGAAGCTAGAGTA
AGTAGTTCGCCAGTTAATAGTTTGCGCAACGTTGTTGCCATTGCTACAGGCATCGTGGTGTCACGCTCGT
CGTTTGGTATGGCTTCATTCAGCTCCGGTTCCCAACGATCAAGGCGAGTTACATGATCCCCCATGTTGTG
CAAAAAAGCGGTTAGCTCCTTCGGTCCTCCGATCGTTGTCAGAAGTAAGTTGGCCGCAGTGTTATCACTC
ATGGTTATGGCAGCACTGCATAATTCTCTTACTGTCATGCCATCCGTAAGATGCTTTTCTGTGACTGGTG
AGTACTCAACCAAGTCATTCTGAGAATAGTGTATGCGGCGACCGAGTTGCTCTTGCCCGGCGTCAATACG
GGATAATACCGCGCCACATAGCAGAACTTTAAAAGTGCTCATCATTGGAAAACGTTCTTCGGGGCGAAAA
CTCTCAAGGATCTTACCGCTGTTGAGATCCAGTTCGATGTAACCCACTCGTGCACCCAACTGATCTTCAG
CATCTTTTACTTTCACCAGCGTTTCTGGGTGAGCAAAAACAGGAAGGCAAAATGCCGCAAAAAAGGGAAT
AAGGGCGACACGGAAATGTTGAATACTCATACTCTTCCTTTTTCAATATTATTGAAGCATTTATCAGGGT
TATTGTCTCATGAGCGGATACATATTTGAATGTATTTAGAAAAATAAACAAATAGGGGTTCCGCGCACAT
TTCCCCGAAAAGTGCCACCTGACGTCTAAGAAACCATTATTATCATGACATTAACCTATAAAAATAGGCG
TATCACGAGGCCCTTTCGTCTCGCGCGTTTCGGTGATGACGGTGAAAACCTCTGACACATGCAGCTCCCG
GAGACGGTCACAGCTTGTCTGTAAGCGGATGCCGGGAGCAGACAAGCCCGTCAGGGCGCGTCAGCGGGTG
TTGGCGGGTGTCGGGGCTGGCTTAACTATGCGGCATCAGAGCAGATTGTACTGAGAGTGCACCATATGCG
GTGTGAAATACCGCACAGATGCGTAAGGAGAAAATACCGCATCAGGCGCCATTCGCCATTCAGGCTGCGC
AACTGTTGGGAAGGGCGATCGGTGCGGGCCTCTTCGCTATTACGCCAGCTGGCGAAAGGGGGATGTGCTG
CAAGGCGATTAAGTTGGGTAACGCCAGGGTTTTCCCAGTCACGACGTTGTAAAACGACGGCCAGTGAATT
CGAGCTCGGTACCTCGCGAATGCATCTAGAAAACTCTCCCTCAAAAAAAAAAGAATAAAAGTGCATGTCA
TTTAAACCCATAGTTCTTGAATAGTGTCAGTTCAGTGTGACTGTGGTCTTTGTTTTCTCATCTCTAAAAA
TTAGGGTTAATTATAACATTTGAAATACCCATTTTATACCTTTTACCATTTTTTCCCCGTGCCTTATTGT
AATGTCCTGAAAGTTTTTGTGTGCTAATGAGGATTAACTAATTGTTGAAAATATTGACAAAATTATAGTT
TAAGTCCCTAAACTTGGATATAGGATATTTGATTTTGGAATTAATCCATTTTGCTGCATTTCTCTTAGGT
GACTTAATGGCTGTAATTCTCTTTCTTTATAGAAATTTCTGAATAAATTGGCAGAAGAACGCAGACAGAA
GAAGGAAACTGGTGGAGGAGGTTCTGGAGGCGGTGGAAGTGGTGGCGGAGGTAGCGCCGAGATCGGCACC
GGCTTTCCCTTCGATCCTCACTACGTGGAAGTGCTGGGCGAGAGAATGCACTATGTGGACGTGGGCCCCA
GAGATGGAACCCCTGTGCTGTTTCTGCACGGCAACCCTACCAGCAGCTACGTGTGGCGGAACATCATCCC
TCACGTGGCCCCTACACACAGATGTATCGCCCCTGACCTGATCGGCATGGGCAAGAGCGATAAGCCCGAC
CTGGGCTACTTCTTCGACGACCACGTGCGGTTCATGGACGCCTTTATTGAGGCCCTCGGCCTGGAAGAGG
TGGTGCTGGTTATTCACGATTGGGGCAGCGCCCTGGGATTCCACTGGGCCAAGAGAAACCCCGAGAGAGT
GAAGGGAATCGCCTTCATGGAATTCATCAGGCCCATTCCTACCTGGGACGAGTGGCCTGAGTTCGCCAGA
GAGACATTCCAGGCCTTCAGAACCACCGACGTGGGCAGAAAGCTGATCATCGACCAGAACGTGTTCATCG
AGGGCACCCTGCCTATGGGAGTCGTCAGACCACTGACCGAGGTGGAAATGGACCACTACAGAGAGCCCTT
TCTGAACCCCGTGGACCGGGAACCTCTTTGGAGATTCCCCAACGAGCTGCCCATTGCCGGCGAGCCTGCT
AATATTGTGGCCCTGGTGGAAGAGTACATGGACTGGCTGCATCAGAGCCCCGTGCCTAAGCTGCTGTTTT
GGGGAACACCCGGCGTGCTGATTCCTCCTGCTGAAGCTGCCAGACTGGCCAAGAGCCTGCCTAATTGCAA
GGCCGTGGATATCGGCCCTGGCCTGAATCTGCTGCAAGAGGACAACCCCGATCTGATCGGCTCCGAGATT
GCCAGATGGCTGAGCACCCTGGAAATCAGCGGATAAGATGTGCAAGGAGATTTAATGATTTCAAAGAAAA
TAATGGTTCTTTGTTTTTAATGTTAACCTTTTTTAAATACAATACTGATAGTTAGAAGAAAACTATTGTA
CTCTTTTGTTTTAGTGGAGAAATAATAGATGTCTGTTCATGTGTTAAGTGTTATAGCAAAAAAAATACAC
ATATGGTTAAGTTAATGAATAGTTTTTGTTTTATCAGAATGGCAACAGACAGAAGTACTTTGTAGAGATT
GACTTCCTAAGCTACTTAAGACAACTTGCACCACTAAGAAAAAAATGTAGAACCATTTGGAAAAATGAAA
TTTAGTAGTTCCAAGTTTCAAAGAAATGTCAACATTTTATTCCATTCAATAAAGAACAAAACCAATAGTG
TTTTTATTACTTTCATGGATCCCGGGCCCGTCGACTGCAGAGGCCTGCATGCAAGCTTGGCGTAATCATG
GTCATAGCTGTTTCCTGTGTGAAATTGTTATCCGCTCACAATTCCACACAACATACGAGCCGGAAGCATA
AAGTGTAAAGCCTGGGGTGCCTAATGAGTGAGCTAACTCACATTAATTGCGTTGCGCTCACTGCCCGCTT
TCCAGTCGGGAAACCTGTCGTGCCAGCTGCATTAATGAATCGGCCAACGCGCGGGGAGAGGCGGTTTGCG
TATTGGGCGCTCTTCCGCTTCCTCGCTCACTGACTCGCTGCGCTCGGTCGTTCGGCTGCGGCGAGCGGTA
TCAGCTCACTCAAAGGCGGTAATACGGTTATCCACAGAATCAGGGGATAACGCAGGAAAGAACATGTGAG
CAAAAGGCCAGCAAAAGGCCAGGAACCGTAAAAAGGCCGCGTTGCTGGCGTTTTTCCATAGGCTCCGCCC
CCCTGACGAGCATCACAAAAATCGACGCTCAAGTCAGAGGTGGCGAAACCCGACAGGACTATAAAGATAC
CAGGCGTTTCCCCCTGGAAGCTCCCTCGTGCGCTCTCCTGTTCCGACCCTGCCGCTTACCGGATACCTGT
CCGCCTTTCTCCCTTCGGGAAGCGTGGCGCTTTCTCATAGCTCACGCTGTAGGTATCTCAGTTCGGTGTA
GGTCGTTCGCTCCAAGCTGGGCTGTGTGCACG
