>Addgene plasmid #178135 | MATR3_Halo_C_allele | depositor partial sequence | sequence record 345772 | insert
AAACTCTCCCTCAAAAAAAAAAGAATAAAAGTGCATGTCATTTAAACCCATAGTTCTTGAATAGTGTCAG
TTCAGTGTGACTGTGGTCTTTGTTTTCTCATCTCTAAAAATTAGGGTTAATTATAACATTTGAAATACCC
ATTTTATACCTTTTACCATTTTTTCCCCGTGCCTTATTGTAATGTCCTGAAAGTTTTTGTGTGCTAATGA
GGATTAACTAATTGTTGAAAATATTGACAAAATTATAGTTTAAGTCCCTAAACTTGGATATAGGATATTT
GATTTTGGAATTAATCCATTTTGCTGCATTTCTCTTAGGTGACTTAATGGCTGTAATTCTCTTTCTTTAT
AGAAATTTCTGAATAAATTGGCAGAAGAACGCAGACAGAAGAAGGAAACTGGTGGAGGAGGTTCTGGAGG
CGGTGGAAGTGGTGGCGGAGGTAGCGCCGAGATCGGCACCGGCTTTCCCTTCGATCCTCACTACGTGGAA
GTGCTGGGCGAGAGAATGCACTATGTGGACGTGGGCCCCAGAGATGGAACCCCTGTGCTGTTTCTGCACG
GCAACCCTACCAGCAGCTACGTGTGGCGGAACATCATCCCTCACGTGGCCCCTACACACAGATGTATCGC
CCCTGACCTGATCGGCATGGGCAAGAGCGATAAGCCCGACCTGGGCTACTTCTTCGACGACCACGTGCGG
TTCATGGACGCCTTTATTGAGGCCCTCGGCCTGGAAGAGGTGGTGCTGGTTATTCACGATTGGGGCAGCG
CCCTGGGATTCCACTGGGCCAAGAGAAACCCCGAGAGAGTGAAGGGAATCGCCTTCATGGAATTCATCAG
GCCCATTCCTACCTGGGACGAGTGGCCTGAGTTCGCCAGAGAGACATTCCAGGCCTTCAGAACCACCGAC
GTGGGCAGAAAGCTGATCATCGACCAGAACGTGTTCATCGAGGGCACCCTGCCTATGGGAGTCGTCAGAC
CACTGACCGAGGTGGAAATGGACCACTACAGAGAGCCCTTTCTGAACCCCGTGGACCGGGAACCTCTTTG
GAGATTCCCCAACGAGCTGCCCATTGCCGGCGAGCCTGCTAATATTGTGGCCCTGGTGGAAGAGTACATG
GACTGGCTGCATCAGAGCCCCGTGCCTAAGCTGCTGTTTTGGGGAACACCCGGCGTGCTGATTCCTCCTG
CTGAAGCTGCCAGACTGGCCAAGAGCCTGCCTAATTGCAAGGCCGTGGATATCGGCCCTGGCCTGAATCT
GCTGCAAGAGGACAACCCCGATCTGATCGGCTCCGAGATTGCCAGATGGCTGAGCACCCTGGAAATCAGC
GGATAAGATGTGCAAGGAGATTTAATGATTTCAAAGAAAATAATGGTTCTTTGTTTTTAATGTTAACCTT
TTTTAAATACAATACTGATAGTTAGAAGAAAACTATTGTACTCTTTTGTTTTAGTGGAGAAATAATAGAT
GTCTGTTCATGTGTTAAGTGTTATAGCAAAAAAAATACACATATGGTTAAGTTAATGAATAGTTTTTGTT
TTATCAGAATGGCAACAGACAGAAGTACTTTGTAGAGATTGACTTCCTAAGCTACTTAAGACAACTTGCA
CCACTAAGAAAAAAATGTAGAACCATTTGGAAAAATGAAATTTAGTAGTTCCAAGTTTCAAAGAAATGTC
AACATTTTATTCCATTCAATAAAGAACAAAACCAATAGTGTTTTTATTACTTTCAT
